>Addgene plasmid #46894 | pLKO-sh-mSH3BP4 | addgene partial sequence | sequence record 70033 | hU6-F 5'-GAGGGCCTATTTCCCATGATT-3'
GGCTGTTAGAGAGATAATTGGAATTAATTTGACTGTAAACACAAAGATATTAGTACAAAATACGTGACGT
AGAAAGTAATAATTTCTTGGGTAGTTTGCAGTTTTAAAATTATGTTTTAAAATGGACTATCATATGCTTA
CCGTAACTTGAAAGTATTTCGATTTCTTGGCTTTATATATCTTGTGGAAAGGACGAAACACCGGGCCCTA
TAGTAACAACCCTTTCTCGAGAAAGGGTTGTTACTATAGGGCTTTTTGAATTCTCGACCTCGAGACAAAT
GGCAGTATTCATCCACAATTTTAAAAGAAAAGGGGGGATTGGGGGGTACAGTGCAGGGGAAAGAATAGTA
GACATAATAGCAACAGACATACAAACTAAAGAATTACAAAAACAAATTACAAAAATTCAAAATTTTCGGG
TTTATTACAGGGACAGCAGAGATCCACTTTGGCCGCGGCTCGAGGGGGTTGGGGTTGCGCCTTTTCCAAG
GCAGCCCTGGGTTTGCGCAGGGACGCGGCTGCTCTGGGCGTGGTTCCGGGAAACGCAGCGGCGCCGACCC
TGGGTCTCGCACATTCTTCACGTCCGTTCGCAGCGTCACCCGGATCTTCGCCGCTACCCTTGTGGGCCCC
CCGGCGACGCTTCCTGCTCCGCCCCTAAGTCGGGAAGGTTCCTTGCGGTTCGCGGCGTGCCGGACGTGAC
AAACGGAAGCCGCACGTCTCACTAGTACCCTCGCAGACGGACAGCGCCAGGGAGCAATGGCAGCGCGCCG
ACCGCGATGGGCTGTGGCCAATAGCGGCTG
