[The description below was written by a language model from this plasmid's Addgene catalogue record.]
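Description:
pLKO-sh-mSH3BP4 is a lentiviral RNAi plasmid built on the pLKO.1 backbone and designed to express a short hairpin RNA that targets mouse Sh3bp4 (SH3-domain binding protein 4, also known as BOG25). It is propagated in bacteria under ampicillin selection, and the record lists a recombination-deficient strain, as is commonly used to keep lentiviral repeat sequences stable. The copy number and the cloning method are not recorded. In mammalian cells, transduced or transfected populations can be selected with puromycin.

No feature table accompanies this entry, so the promoter and viral elements are not explicitly documented. pLKO.1 vectors in general carry the hairpin downstream of a human U6 RNA polymerase III promoter. This sits within a self-inactivating lentiviral transfer cassette flanked by LTRs, together with a packaging signal and a separate puromycin resistance cassette. Because it is a transfer vector, it must be co-delivered with packaging and envelope plasmids to produce replication-incompetent particles, which then integrate the hairpin cassette for stable knockdown.

The record also lists a W92A mutation described as a mutated SH3 domain. That annotation describes a protein-coding variant and does not fit a 21-nucleotide shRNA insert. It may have been carried over from a related expression construct and should be treated with caution.

The associated publication identifies SH3BP4 as a negative regulator of amino acid–Rag GTPase–mTORC1 signalling. This suggests the plasmid is used to deplete endogenous SH3BP4 in mouse cells in order to study that pathway.
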