Addgene plasmid #46894: pLKO-sh-mSH3BP4
Purpose: expression of shRNA against mouse SH3BP4
Depositing lab: Do-Hyung Kim. Depositing organization: University of Minnesota. Publication: SH3BP4 is a negative regulator of amino acid-Rag GTPase-mTORC1 signaling. Kim YM, Stone M, Hwang TH, Kim YG, Dunlevy JR, Griffin TJ, Kim DH. Mol Cell. 2012 Jun 29;46(6):833-46. doi: 10.1016/j.molcel.2012.04.007. Epub 2012 May 9. PubMed 22575674.
Backbone
  Vector backbone: pLKO.1
  Vector type: Mammalian Expression, Lentiviral, RNAi
  Selectable markers: Puromycin
Growth in bacteria
  Bacterial resistance: Ampicillin, 100 μg/mL
  Growth temperature: 37°C
  Growth strain: Stbl3
  Copy number: Unknown
Gene/Insert
  Gene/Insert name: SH3BP4 (alt names: BOG25; SH3-domain binding protein 4)
  gRNA/shRNA sequence: GCCCTATAGTAACAACCCTTT
  Species: M. musculus (mouse)
  Mutation: W92A (mutated SH3 domain)
  Entrez Gene: Sh3bp4 (a.k.a. AI594717, AW227605, BOG25)
  Cloning method: Unknown
  Sequencing primers: 5′ LKO.1 5'
Terms and licenses: Academic/Nonprofit Terms; Industry Terms: Not Available to Industry
How to cite: pLKO-sh-mSH3BP4 was a gift from Do-Hyung Kim (Addgene plasmid # 46894 ; http://n2t.net/addgene:46894 ; RRID:Addgene_46894)
